Addgene plasmid #84693: pMyNT-kan
Purpose: (Empty Backbone) Protein expression in mycobacteria
Depositing lab: Matthias Wilmanns. Depositing organization: European Molecular Biology Laboratory (EMBL), Hamburg. Publication: The pMy vector series: A versatile cloning platform for the recombinant production of mycobacterial proteins in Mycobacterium smegmatis. Beckham KSH, Staack S, Wilmanns M, Parret AHA. Protein Sci. 2020 Oct 2. doi: 10.1002/pro.3962. PubMed 33006405.
Backbone
  Vector backbone: pMyNT
  Backbone manufacturer: Wilmanns lab
  Backbone size (bp): 6902
  Modifications to backbone: The hygromycin resistance cassette in pMyNT was replaced by a kanamycin resistance cassette using Gibson cloning. The pMyNT backbone was amplified using the primers : 5’-gtacgctagttaactacgtcg and 5’-cgccccctctagctgatcac and the kanamycin resistance cassette from pMV306 was amplified using the primers 5’-gtgaatagaggtccgctaacaaagcgacgttgtgtctc and 5’-cagctagagggggcgctgattagaaaaactcatcgagcatcaaatg.
  Vector type: Bacterial Expression
  Promoter: Acetamidase
  Tag / fusion protein: His6 (N terminal on backbone)
Growth in bacteria
  Bacterial resistance: Kanamycin, 50 μg/mL
  Growth temperature: 37°C
  Growth strain: DH5alpha
  Copy number: Low Copy
Gene/Insert
  Cloning method: Gibson Cloning
  Sequencing primers: 5′ GGAGTCCACCATGAAGCACC; 3′ TTGATGACGAGCGTAATGGC
Terms and licenses: Academic/Nonprofit Terms; Industry Terms: Not Available to Industry
How to cite: pMyNT-kan was a gift from Matthias Wilmanns (Addgene plasmid # 84693 ; http://n2t.net/addgene:84693 ; RRID:Addgene_84693)
