[The description below was written by a language model from this plasmid's Addgene catalogue record and pLannotate feature annotations shown in this document.]
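Description:
pMyNT-kan is an empty bacterial expression backbone from the pMy vector series, designed for recombinant production of proteins in mycobacteria, notably Mycobacterium smegmatis. It derives from pMyNT, in which the hygromycin resistance cassette was replaced by Gibson assembly with the kanamycin resistance cassette taken from pMV306. The annotated KanR gene, an aph(3')-Ia aminoglycoside phosphotransferase, lies on the reverse strand and provides selection. A ColE1/pMB1-type origin allows propagation in E. coli. The feature annotation labels this origin class as high copy, whereas the catalogue lists the plasmid as low copy. No mycobacterial replication origin is annotated. A large stretch of the roughly 6.8 kb sequence carries no automated annotation, so the record does not show how the plasmid is maintained in mycobacteria.

Expression is driven by the acetamidase promoter. Consistent with this, the feature table detects an M. smegmatis amiS coding sequence, part of the acetamidase regulatory region, immediately upstream of the cloning area. This system is generally used for acetamide-inducible expression in mycobacteria. Directly downstream sits a short histidine stretch, scored as a fragment of a 9xHis tag, which corresponds to the N-terminal His6 tag described in the catalogue and allows metal-affinity purification of the fusion protein. An rrnB T1 terminator follows to end transcription. A short β-lactamase fragment is also detected. It is too small to be a functional ampicillin marker and is probably a remnant of earlier cloning. No insert is present, and users clone their gene of interest in frame behind the tag, with Gibson cloning listed as the method.
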