Features (pLannotate 1.2.2; 6 found; start..end, strand, type, name):
     27..615     +  rep_origin     ori: high-copy-number ColE1/pMB1/pBR322/pUC origin of replication
   4698..5336    +  CDS            AMIS_MYCSM: Protein inferred from homology: Swiss-Prot protein existence level 3. Possible transporter that might be responsible for the adsorption of amidase substrates or release of their hydrolysis products. From Mycolicibacterium smegmatis (Mycobacterium smegmatis).
   5363..5381    +  CDS            9xHis (fragment): 9xHis affinity tag
   5510..5556    +  terminator     rrnB T1 terminator: transcription terminator T1 from the E. coli rrnB gene
   5596..6411    -  CDS            KanR: aminoglycoside phosphotransferase; aph(3')-Ia; confers resistance to kanamycin in bacteria or G418 (Geneticin®) in eukaryotes
   6634..6714    +  CDS            bla(M) (fragment): β-lactamase lacking the signal sequence; bla(M); allows cytosolic expression of β-lactamase
>Addgene plasmid #84693 | pMyNT-kan | addgene full sequence | sequence record 169523 | Addgene NGS Result
CCCGTAGAAAAGATCAAAGGATCTTCTTGAGATCCTTTTTTTCTGCGCGTAATCTGCTGCTTGCAAACAA
AAAAACCACCGCTACCAGCGGTGGTTTGTTTGCCGGATCAAGAGCTACCAACTCTTTTTCCGAAGGTAAC
TGGCTTCAGCAGAGCGCAGATACCAAATACTGTCCTTCTAGTGTAGCCGTAGTTAGGCCACCACTTCAAG
AACTCTGTAGCACCGCCTACATACCTCGCTCTGCTAATCCTGTTACCAGTGGCTGCTGCCAGTGGCGATA
AGTCGTGTCTTACCGGGTTGGACTCAAGACGATAGTTACCGGATAAGGCGCAGCGGTCGGGCTGAACGGG
GGGTTCGTGCACACAGCCCAGCTTGGAGCGAACGACCTACACCGAACTGAGATACCTACAGCGTGAGCTA
TGAGAAAGCGCCACGCTTCCCGAGGGGAGAAAGGCGGACAGGTATCCGGTAAGCGGCAGGGTCGGAACAG
GAGAGCGCACGAGGGAGCTTCCAGGGGGAAACGCCTGGTATCTTTATAGTCCTGTCGGGTTTCGCCACCT
CTGACTTGAGCGTCGATTTTTGTGATGCTCGTCAGGGGGGCGGAGCCTATGGAAAAACGCCAGCAACGCG
GCCTTTTTACGGTTCCTGGCCTTTTGCTGGCCTTTTGCTCACATGTTCTTTCCTGCGTTATCCCCTGATT
CTGTGGATAACCGTATTACCGCCTTTGAGTGAGCTGATACCGCTCGCCGCAGCCGAACGACCGAGCGCAA
CGCGTGCGGCCGCACGCGTGAGCCCACCAGCTCCGTAAGTTCGGGCGCTGTGTGGCTCGTACCCGCGCAT
TCAGGCGGCAGGGGGTCTAACGGGTCTAAGGCGGCGTGTACGGCCGCCACAGCGGCTCTCAGCGGCCCGG
AAACGTCCTCGAAACGACGCATGTGTTCCTCCTGGTTGGTACAGGTGGTTGGGGGTGCTCGGCTGTCGCT
GGTGTTCCACCACCAGGGCTCGACGGGAGAGCGGGGGAGTGTGCAGTTGTGGGGTGGCCCCTCAGCGAAA
TATCTGACTTGGAGCTCGTGTCGGACCATACACCGGTGATTAATCGTGGTCTACTACCAAGCGTGAGCCA
CGTCGCCGACGAATTTGAGCAGCTCTGGCTGCCGTACTGGCCGCTGGCAAGCGACGATCTGCTCGAGGGG
ATCTACCGCCAAAGCCGCGCGTCGGCCCTAGGCCGCCGGTACATCGAGGCGAACCCAACAGCGCTGGCAA
ACCTGCTGGTCGTGGACGTAGACCATCCAGACGCAGCGCTCCGAGCGCTCAGCGCCCGGGGGTCCCATCC
GCTGCCCAACGCGATCGTGGGCAATCGCGCCAACGGCCACGCACACGCAGTGTGGGCACTCAACGCCCCT
GTTCCACGCACCGAATACGCGCGGCGTAAGCCGCTCGCATACATGGCGGCGTGCGCCGAAGGCCTTCGGC
GCGCCGTCGATGGCGACCGCAGTTACTCAGGCCTCATGACCAAAAACCCCGGCCACATCGCCTGGGAAAC
GGAATGGCTCCACTCAGATCTCTACACACTCAGCCACATCGAGGCCGAGCTCGGCGCGAACATGCCACCG
CCGCGCTGGCGTCAGCAGACCACGTACAAAGCGGCTCCGACGCCGCTAGGGCGGAATTGCGCACTGTTCG
ATTCCGTCAGGTTGTGGGCCTATCGTCCCGCCCTCATGCGGATCTACCTGCCGACCCGGAACGTGGACGG
ACTCGGCCGCGCGATCTATGCCGAGTGCCACGCGCGAAACGCCGAATTTCCGTGCAACGACGTGTGTCCC
GGACCGCTACCGGACAGCGAGGTCCGCGCCATCGCCAACAGCATTTGGCGTTGGATCACAACCAAGTCGC
GCATTTGGGCGGACGGGATCGTGGTCTACGAGGCCACACTCAGTGCGCGCCAGTCGGCCATCTCGCGGAA
GGGCGCAGCAGCGCGCACGGCGGCGAGCACAGTTGCGCGGCGCGCAAAGTCCGCGTCAGCCATGCATGGA
GGCATTGCTATGAGCGACGGCTACAGCGACGGCTACAACCGGCAGCCGACTGTCCGCAAAAAGCGGCGCG
TGACCGCCGCCGAAGGCGCTCGAATCACCGGACTATCCGAACGCCACGTCGTCCGGCTCGTGGCGCAGGA
ACGCAGCGAGTGGCTCGCCGAGCAGGCTGCACGCCGCGAACGCATCCGCGCCTATCACGACGACGAGGGC
CACTCTTGGCCGCAAACGGCCAAACATTTCGGGCTGCATCTGGACACCGTTAAGCGACTCGGCTATCGGG
CGAGGAAAGAGCGTGCGGCAGAACAGGAAGCGGCTCAAAAGGCCCACAACGAAGCCGACAATCCACCGCT
GTTCTAACGCAATTGGGGAGCGGGTGTCGCGGGGGTTCCGTGGGGGGTTCCGTTGCAACGGGTCGGACAG
GTAAAAGTCCTGGTAGACGCTAGTTTTCTGGTTTGGGCCATGCCTGTCTCGTTGCGTGTTTCGTTGCGCC
CGTTTTGAATACCAGCCAGACGAGACGGGGTTCTACGAATCTTGGTCGATACCAAGCCATTTCCGCTGAA
TATCGGGGAGCTCACCGCCAGAATCGGTGGTTGTGGTGATGTACGTGGCGAACTCCGTTGTAGTGCCTGT
GGTGGCATCCGTGGCGCGGCCGCGGTACCAGATCTTTAAATCTAGATAAAGAAGTGACGCGGTCTCAAGC
GTCGAGCGTCGCCAGCGTGTCGAGGATGTCGAAGTCGTAGCCGTCGGCGCTGGCGATGTAGACCTGCTGG
TCGAATTGACTGTCGCGCATACACATCGGGCCCCGGGGCCCGTCGAACCCGACATCGTGCGCGGATGCCA
TCAGGTCCGGTATCTCGGGGGAGTGGGCCCGCTGGAAGATGGCCTCGAGCGCAAGCAGACCCTCGTAACA
GGATTCGGCCATCGCGTTGAGCGGTGGCGCGTCGGCGCCGTAGCGGGCGACGTAGCTGCCCATCAGGTCC
ATCGCACCCGCGGTGGCCAGTGAACTGAAGTACGCCGCGGCGACATAGAGGTTTTCGGTGGAGCCGGCGC
CGCTGGCCAGCAGCATGTTCTCCTCCATCAGCGGGCTGAACCGCGCCATGCGGTCGTGCCCGCCGGCGCG
CGCGAACTCGCGGTTGAACAACACGGCGTCCTGGCCGACGAGCAGCATCAACACGGCCTGCGCCCCCGAC
GCGATGGCCTTGCGGACAGGTGCGCGGAAATCGTCGGTGCCGTACGGGACGTAGATCTCCCGTCTGAGCT
CGAGGTCCAGATCTCGGCAGTACGCGCGGGCGGCCGCGGCGGAACGGCGCGGCCAGATGTAGTCATCGCC
GACCAGGCACCAGGACCGGATGCCGAAGTGGTCGCGCAGCCAGGCGAGCGCGGGCGCGATCTGGATCTGC
GGTGTCTCGCCTGTGCAGAACACGCCCGGTGTGCGTTCACCGCCCTCGTACAACGAGGTGTAGACGTACG
GGATGCGGTCGCGGACCACCGGGGAGATGCGGTTGCGCACGGCCGAGATGTGCCAGCCGGTCACGGCGTC
GAGACCGTGACCTCGCAACCGGTCGGCGACGGTCCGGGCGACGTCGTCGCCGGGCGCTCCGCCGTCGAGC
ACCTCGATGGTGACCTTGCGGCCCTGCAGGCCGCCTCGGTCGTTGACCTCCTTGGCCGCGAGCTCGGCCA
CGGCCTCGCACGAAGGCGCGAAGATTCCCGCTGGCCCTTGAAGCGGAATCACCAGCCCGACGCGGAACTC
AACCTCGCCGTCCTGCACTCCAGATCACCGTCGATCCCGTGTAGTCTGCGCTTCAAAGGTTTCTAGCAGA
AATAATTCATTCTGAACAGACCCCGCCGTCGACACGAGGAGACCCAACATGGCCGCCGGACAGCAGCGCC
GCCCCAACCTCCTGCTGCCGTTGGTGCGTCTGACCCACCTCGCGGAGTCGGCGATCGAACGCGTGCTCGC
GGACTCGTCGCTCAAGATCGAGGACTGGCGCGTGCTCGACGAGTTGGCCGGACGGCGCACCGTGCCCATG
AGCGATCTCGCGCAGGCCACGCTGATCACGGGTCCGACTCTCACCAGAACCGTCGATCGCCTTGTGTCGC
AAGGGATCATCTACCGGACTGCCGATCTGCATGACCGCCGGCGGGTGCTCGTGGCGTTGACCCCGCGGGG
GCGGACGCTGCGCAACCGCCTGGTGGACGCGGTAGCCGAGGCCGAGTGTGCGGCTTTTGAATCGTGCGGG
CTGGACGTCGACCAGTTGCGCGAACTCGTCGACACCACCTCGAATTTGACTTCGTAACCACCCGCGCCCG
GCGCGGGCGTTCACCCTTGACTTTTATTTTCATCTGGATATATTTCGGGTGAATGGAAAGGGGTGACCAT
GCCGACCTACACATTCCGTTGTTCCCACTGCGGTCCCTTCGATCTCACCTGCGCGATCTCCGAGCGCGAT
GCGGCGGCGACCTGTCCGGAGTGCCGGACGCCGGCGCGCCGGGTCTTCGGTTCGGTAGGGCTGACGACAT
TCACCGCGGGACATCACCGCGCATTCGACGCGGCGTCCGCGAGCGCCGAAAGTCCCACGGTGGTGAAGTC
GATTCCCGCAGGCGCGGACCGCCCGCGGGCCCCGCGCCGCAATCCCGGTCTACCGAGTCTGCCGAGGTAC
TAGCGACATGGGTGGCGTCGGGCTCTTCTACGTGGGTGCGGTGCTCATCATCGACGGGCTGATGCTGCTG
GGCCGCATCAGCCCACGAGGCGCAACACCGCTGAACTTCTTCGTCGGCGGACTGCAGGTGGTGACGCCTA
CGGTGCTGATCCTGCAGTCCGGCGGAGACGCGGCCGTGATCTTCGCGGCCTCCGGGCTCTACCTGTTCGG
CTTCACCTACCTGTGGGTGGCCATCAACAACGTGACCGACTGGGACGGAGAAGGTCTCGGATGGTTCTCG
CTGTTCGTCGCGATCGCCGCACTCGGCTACTCGTGGCACGCGTTCACCGCCGAGGCCGACCCGGCGTTCG
GGGTGATCTGGCTGCTGTGGGCAGTGCTGTGGTTCATGCTGTTCCTGCTGCTCGGCCTGGGGCACGACGC
ACTGGGGCCCGCCGTCGGGTTCGTCGCGGTGGCCGAAGGCGTGATCACCGCCGCCGTGCCGGCCTTCCTG
ATCGTGTCGGGCAACTGGGAAACCGGCCCGCTCCCCGCCGCGGTCATCGCCGTGATCGGTTTTGCCGCAG
TTGTTCTCGCATACCCCATCGGGCGCCGTCTCGCAGCGCCGTCAGTCACCAACCCTCCACCGGCCGCGCT
CGCGGCCACCACCCGATAAGAGAAAGGGAGTCCACCATGAAGCACCACCACCACCACCACCCGTCGGCCG
GCGAGAACCTGTACTTCCAGGGCGCCATGGACGATAAGGTACCGGATCCGAATTCGATATCGCTAGCAAG
CTTATCGATGTCGACGTAGTTAACTAGCGTACGATCGACTGCCAGGCATCAAATAAAACGAAAGGCTCAG
TCGAAAGACTGGGCCTTTCGTTTTATGCCATCATGGCCGCGGTGATCAGCTAGAGGGGGCGCTGATTAGA
AAAACTCATCGAGCATCAAATGAAACTGCAATTTATTCATATCAGGATTATCAATACCATATTTTTGAAA
AAGCCGTTTCTGTAATGAAGGAGAAAACTCACCGAGGCAGTTCCATAGGATGGCAAGATCCTGGTATCGG
TCTGCGATTCCGACTCGTCCAACATCAATACAACCTATTAATTTCCCCTCGTCAAAAATAAGGTTATCAA
GTGAGAAATCACCATGAGTGACGACTGAATCCGGTGAGAATGGCAAAAGATTATGCATTTCTTTCCAGAC
TTGTTCAACAGGCCAGCCATTACGCTCGTCATCAAAATCACTCGCATCAACCAAACCGTTATTCATTCGT
GATTGCGCCTGAGCGAGACGAAATACGCGATCGCTGTTAAAAGGACAATTACAAACAGGAATCGAATGCA
ACCGGCGCAGGAACACTGCCAGCGCATCAACAATATTTTCACCTGAATCAGGATATTCTTCTAATACCTG
GAATGCTGTTTTCCCGGGGATCGCAGTGGTGAGTAACCATGCATCATCAGGAGTACGGATAAAATGCTTG
ATGGTCGGAAGAGGCATAAATTCCGTCAGCCAGTTTAGTCTGACCATCTCATCTGTAACATCATTGGCAA
CGCTACCTTTGCCATGTTTCAGAAACAACTCTGGCGCATGGGGCTTCCCATACAAGCGATAGATTGTCGC
ACCTGATTGCCCGACATTATCGCGAGCCCATTTATACCCATATAAATCAGCATCCATGTTGGAATTTAAT
CGCGGCCTCGAGCAAGACGTTTCCCGTTGAATATGGCTCATAACACCCCTTGTATTACTGTTTATGTAAG
CAGACAGTTTTATTGTTCATGATGATATATTTTTATCTTGTGCAATGTAACATCAGAGATTTTGAGACAC
AACGTCGCTTTGTTGAGCGGACCTCTATTCACAGGGTACGGGCCGGCTTAATTCCGCACGGCCGGTCGCG
ACACGGCCTGTCCGCACCGCGGATCAGGCGTTGACGATGACGGGCTGGTCGGCCACGTCGGGGAGTCAGG
CAACTATGGATGAACGAAATAGACAGATCGCTGAGATAGGTGCCTCACTGATTAAGCATTGGTAACTGTC
AGACCAAGTTTACTCATATATACTTTAGATTGATTTAAAACTTCATTTTTAATTTAAAAGGATCTAGGTG
AAGATCCTTTTTGATAATCTCATGCTCTAGTTCCATGAGCGTCAGAC
