>Addgene plasmid #84693 | pMyNT-kan | depositor partial sequence | sequence record 166437 | Sequencing result with primer 5'-GGAGTCCACCATGAAGCACC-3'
GGTACCGGATCCGAATTCGATATCGCTAGCAAGCTTATCGATGTCGACGTAGTTAACTAGCGTACGATCG
ACTGCCAGGCATCAAATAAAACGAAAGGCTCAGTCGAAAGACTGGGCCTTTCGTTTTATGCCATCATGGC
CGCGGTGATCAGCTAGAGGGGGCGCTGATTAGAAAAACTCATCGAGCATCAAATGAAACTGCAATTTATT
CATATCAGGATTATCAATACCATATTTTTGAAAAAGCCGTTTCTGTAATGAAGGAGAAAACTCACCGAGG
CAGTTCCATAGGATGGCAAGATCCTGGTATCGGTCTGCGATTCCGACTCGTCCAACATCAATACAACCTA
TTAATTTCCCCTCGTCAAAAATAAGGTTATCAAGTGAGAAATCACCATGAGTGACGACTGAATCCGGTGA
GAATGGCAAAAGATTATGCATTTCTTTCCAGACTTGTTCAACAGGCCAGCCATTACGCTCGTCATCAAAA
TCACTCGCATCAACCAAACCGTTATTCATTCGTGATTGCGCCTGAGCGAGACGAAATACGCGATCGCTGT
TAAAAGGACAATTACAAACAGGAATCGAATGCAACCGGCGCAGGAACACTGCCAGCGCATCAACAATATT
TTCACCTGAATCAGGATATTCTTCTAATACCTGGAATGCTGTTTTCCCGGGGATCGCAGTGGTGAGTAAC
CATGCATCATCAGGAGTACGGATAAAATGCTTGATGGTCGGAAGAGGCATAAATTCCGTCAGCCAGTTTA
GTCTGACCATCTCATCTGTAACATCATTGGCAACGCTACCTTTGCCATGTTTCAGAAACAACTCTGGCGC
ATGGGGCTTCC
